>Addgene plasmid #228838 | pACEBac1_Strep-Psc-BICD2(711-800)_L786A | addgene full sequence | sequence record 456610 | Addgene NGS Result
TTCGTGCCTTCATCCGTTTCCACGGTGTGCGTCACCCGGCAACCTTGGGCAGCAGCGAAGTCGCCATAAC
TTCGTATAGCATACATTATACGAAGTTATCTGTAACTATAACGGTCCTAAGGTAGCGAGTTTAAACACTA
GTATCGATTCGCGACCTACTCCGGAATATTAATAGATCATGGAGATAATTAAAATGATAACCATCTCGCA
AATAAATAAGTATTTTACTGTTTTCGTAACAGTTTTGTAATAAAAAAACCTATAAATATTCCGGATTATT
CATACCGTCCCACCATCGGGCGCGGATCCCTCGAGCATGTGGTCACATCCGCAGTTTGAAAAAGGTAGCG
CAGGTAGTGCAGCAGGTAGCGGTGCAGGTTGGAGCCATCCTCAGTTTGAGAAACTGGAAGTTCTGTTTCA
GGGTCCGATGTATGAGAACGAGAAGGCTATGGTCACAGAAACCATGATGAAATTGCGCAATGAGCTCAAG
GCTCTCAAGGAAGACGCTGCTACTTTTAGCAGCCTGAGGGCAATGTTCGCCACAAGATGCGACGAATATA
TCACCCAGCTCGACGAAATGCAGAGACAGCTCGCTGCTGCTGAAGACGAGAAGAAAACTCTCAACTCATT
GCTGAGGATGGCAATTCAGCAAAAGGCGGCTCTGACACAGCGCCTGGAACTGCTGGAGCTGGACCATGAA
TAATCTAGAGCCTGCAGTCTCGACAAGCTTGTCGAGAAGTACTAGAGGATCATAATCAGCCATACCACAT
TTGTAGAGGTTTTACTTGCTTTAAAAAACCTCCCACACCTCCCCCTGAACCTGAAACATAAAATGAATGC
AATTGTTGTTGTTAACTTGTTTATTGCAGCTTATAATGGTTACAAATAAAGCAATAGCATCACAAATTTC
ACAAATAAAGCATTTTTTTCACTGCATTCTAGTTGTGGTTTGTCCAAACTCATCAATGTATCTTATCATG
TCTGGATCTGATCACTGCTTGAGCCTAGAAGATCCGGCTGCTAACAAAGCCCGAAAGGAAGCTGAGTTGG
CTGCTGCCACCGCTGAGCAATAACTATCATAACCCCTAGGGTATACCCATCTAATTGGAACCAGATAAGT
GAAATCTAGTTCCAAACTATTTTGTCATTTTTAATTTTCGTATTAGCTTACGACGCTACACCCAGTTCCC
ATCTATTTTGTCACTCTTCCCTAAATAATCCTTAAAAACTCCATTTCCACCCCTCCCAGTTCCCAACTAT
TTTGTCCGCCCACAACCGGTTGACTTGGGTCAACTGTCAGACCAAGTTTACTCATATATACTTTAGATTG
ATTTAAAACTTCATTTTTAATTTAAAAGGATCTAGGTGAAGATCCTTTTTGATAATCTCATGACCAAAAT
CCCTTAACGTGAGTTTTCGTTCCACTGAGCGTCAGACCCCGTAGAAAAGATCAAAGGATCTTCTTGAGAT
CCTTTTTTTCTGCGCGTAATCTGCTGCTTGCAAACAAAAAAACCACCGCTACCAGCGGTGGTTTGTTTGC
CGGATCAAGAGCTACCAACTCTTTTTCCGAAGGTAACTGGCTTCAGCAGAGCGCAGATACCAAATACTGT
TCTTCTAGTGTAGCCGTAGTTAGGCCACCACTTCAAGAACTCTGTAGCACCGCCTACATACCTCGCTCTG
CTAATCCTGTTACCAGTGGCTGCTGCCAGTGGCGATAAGTCGTGTCTTACCGGGTTGGACTCAAGACGAT
AGTTACCGGATAAGGCGCAGCGGTCGGGCTGAACGGGGGGTTCGTGCACACAGCCCAGCTTGGAGCGAAC
GACCTACACCGAACTGAGATACCTACAGCGTGAGCTATGAGAAAGCGCCACGCTTCCCGAAGGGAGAAAG
GCGGACAGGTATCCGGTAAGCGGCAGGGTCGGAACAGGAGAGCGCACGAGGGAGCTTCCAGGGGGAAACG
CCTGGTATCTTTATAGTCCTGTCGGGTTTCGCCACCTCTGACTTGAGCGTCGATTTTTGTGATGCTCGTC
AGGGGGGCGGAGCCTATGGAAAAACGCCAGCAACGCGGCCTTTTTACGGTTCCTGGCCTTTTGCTGGCCT
TTTGCTCACATGTTCTTTCCTGCGTTATCCCCTGATTGACTTGGGTCGCTCTTCCTGTGGATGCGCAGAT
GCCCTGCGTAAGCGGGTGTGGGCGGACAATAAAGTCTTAAACTGAACAAAATAGATCTAAACTATGACAA
TAAAGTCTTAAACTAGACAGAATAGTTGTAAACTGAAATCAGTCCAGTTATGCTGTGAAAAAGCATACTG
GACTTTTGTTATGGCTAAAGCAAACTCTTCATTTTCTGAAGTGCAAATTGCCCGTCGTATTAAAGAGGGG
CGTGGCCAAGGGCATGTAAAGACTATATTCGCGGCGTTGTGACAATTTACCGAACAACTCCGCGGCCGGG
AAGCCGATCTCGGCTTGAACGAATTGTTAGGTGGCGGTACTTGGGTCGATATCAAAGTGCATCACTTCTT
CCCGTATGCCCAACTTTGTATAGAGAGCCACTGCGGGATCGTCACCGTAATCTGCTTGCACGTAGATCAC
ATAAGCACCAAGCGCGTTGGCCTCATGCTTGAGGAGATTGATGAGCGCGGTGGCAATGCCCTGCCTCCGG
TGCTCGCCGGAGACTGCGAGATCATAGATATAGATCTCACTACGCGGCTGCTCAAACTTGGGCAGAACGT
AAGCCGCGAGAGCGCCAACAACCGCTTCTTGGTCGAAGGCAGCAAGCGCGATGAATGTCTTACTACGGAG
CAAGTTCCCGAGGTAATCGGAGTCCGGCTGATGTTGGGAGTAGGTGGCTACGTCTCCGAACTCACGACCG
AAAAGATCAAGAGCAGCCCGCATGGATTTGACTTGGTCAGGGCCGAGCCTACATGTGCGAATGATGCCCA
TACTTGAGCCACCTAACTTTGTTTTAGGGCGACTGCCCTGCTGCGTAACATCGTTGCTGCTGCGTAACAT
CGTTGCTGCTCCATAACATCAAACATCGACCCACGGCGTAACGCGCTTGCTGCTTGGATGCCCGAGGCAT
AGACTGTACAAAAAAACAGTCATAACAAGCCATGAAAACCGCCACTGCGCCGTTACCACCGCTGCGTTCG
GTCAAGGTTCTGGACCAGTTGCGTGAGCGCATACGCTACTTGCATTACAGTTTACGAACCGAACAGGCTT
ATGTCAACTGGG
Features (pLannotate 1.2.2; 12 found; start..end, strand, type, name):
      3..62      -  CDS            YPR2_ECOLX (fragment): Protein predicted: Swiss-Prot protein existence level 4. From Escherichia coli.
     66..99      +  protein_bind   loxP: Cre-mediated recombination occurs in the 8-bp core sequence (GCATACAT). Cre recombinase
    176..267     +  promoter       polyhedrin promoter: polh from Autographa californica; promoter for the baculovirus polyhedrin gene
    431..709     +  CDS            Bicd2 (fragment): BICD2_MOUSE - Also known as Kiaa0699. Experimental evidence at protein level: Swiss-Prot protein existence level 1. Acts as an adapter protein linking the dynein motor complex to various cargos and converts dynein from a non-processive to a highly processive motor in the presence of dynactin. Facilitates and stabilizes the interaction between dynein and dynactin and activates dynein processivity (the ability to move along a microtubule for a long distance without falling off the track) (PubMed:11483508, PubMed:25035494, PubMed:24986880, PubMed:22956769). Facilitates the binding of RAB6A to the
    748..831     +  CDS            large T antigen (fragment): large T antigen from SV40 (simian virus 40)
    854..988     +  polyA_signal   SV40 poly(A) signal: SV40 polyadenylation signal
   1017..1066    +  CDS            SET1 (fragment): solubility-enhancement tag derived from T7 phage gene 10B
   1109..1274    -  mobile_element Tn7L: mini-Tn7 element (left end of the Tn7 transposon) Tn7
   1464..2052    +  rep_origin     ori: high-copy-number ColE1/pMB1/pBR322/pUC origin of replication
   2187..2410    -  mobile_element Tn7R: mini-Tn7 element (right end of the Tn7 transposon) Tn7
   2477..3010    -  CDS            GmR: gentamycin acetyltransferase; aacC1; confers resistance to gentamycin
   3199..3227    -  promoter       Pc promoter: intI1 (promoter lies within the coding sequence); class 1 integron promoter
