[The description below was written by a language model from this plasmid's Addgene catalogue record and pLannotate feature annotations shown in this document.]
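Description:
pACEBac1_Strep-Psc-BICD2(711-800)_L786A is a 3,232 nt insect-cell expression construct built on the pACEBac1 baculovirus transfer (acceptor) backbone. It is propagated in E. coli from a high-copy ColE1/pUC-type origin and selected with gentamicin through the GmR acetyltransferase gene, which is driven by the class 1 integron Pc promoter. The Tn7L and Tn7R transposon ends allow the gentamicin marker and expression cassette to be transposed into a baculoviral bacmid carrying a Tn7 attachment site, from which recombinant baculovirus is generated. A single loxP site upstream of the cassette is the standard element in this vector family for Cre-mediated fusion with donor plasmids when assembling multigene constructs.

The payload is a fragment of mouse Bicd2 encoding residues 711–800, the C-terminal region of this dynein adaptor protein, carrying an L786A point substitution. It was inserted by Gibson cloning and is expressed from the very late baculovirus polyhedrin promoter, with an SV40 polyadenylation signal downstream. An N-terminal Strep tag permits affinity purification. The "Psc" in the name suggests a PreScission protease cleavage site between the tag and the insert, although neither the tag nor a cleavage site is annotated in the feature table. The short hits to SV40 large T antigen, SET1 and an E. coli predicted protein are fragmentary matches that probably reflect backbone sequence rather than functional coding regions.

The stated purpose is to produce the mutant BICD2 C-terminus in insect cells. The associated work concerns hijacking of BICD2 by the intracellular bacterium Orientia tsutsugamushi for dynein-based motility. The record does not state what effect the L786A mutation has.
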