Addgene plasmid #228838: pACEBac1_Strep-Psc-BICD2(711-800)_L786A
Purpose: Insect cell expression of the mutant C-terminus of BICD2
Depositing lab: Andrew Carter. Depositing organization: MRC Laboratory of Molecular Biology. Publication: The intracellular bacterium Orientia tsutsugamushi hijacks the adaptor protein BICD2 for dynein-based motility. Manigrasso G, Saharat K, Kullapanich C, Boulanger J, Morgan TE, Kramer H, Salje J, Carter AP. bioRxiv 2024.04.11.589026 10.1101/2024.04.11.589026.
Backbone
  Vector backbone: pACEBac1
  Vector type: Insect Expression
Growth in bacteria
  Bacterial resistance: Gentamicin, 10 μg/mL
  Growth temperature: 37°C
  Growth strain: DH5alpha
  Copy number: High Copy
Gene/Insert
  Gene/Insert name: BICD2
  Species: M. musculus (mouse)
  Mutation: aa 711-800, with L786A
  Entrez Gene: Bicd2
  Tag / fusion protein: Strep (N terminal on insert)
  Cloning method: Gibson Cloning
Terms and licenses: Academic/Nonprofit Terms; Industry Terms: Not Available to Industry
Depositor comments: Please visit https://doi.org/10.1101/2024.04.11.589026 for bioRxiv preprint.
How to cite: pACEBac1_Strep-Psc-BICD2(711-800)_L786A was a gift from Andrew Carter (Addgene plasmid # 228838 ; http://n2t.net/addgene:228838 ; RRID:Addgene_228838)
